Addgene plasmid #192416: LLP716_L2sV3_NAND_1IF2_FRT_Rluc_FlpF2_C1_lacZ
Purpose: To act as a 1-input state of the split-NAND gate.
Depositing lab: Ryan Lister. Depositing organization: University of Western Australia. Publication: Synthetic memory circuits for stable cell reprogramming in plants. Lloyd JPB, Ly F, Gong P, Pflueger J, Swain T, Pflueger C, Fourie E, Khan MA, Kidd BN, Lister R. Nat Biotechnol. 2022 Jul 4. pii: 10.1038/s41587-022-01383-2. doi: 10.1038/s41587-022-01383-2. PubMed 35788565.
Backbone
  Vector backbone: pAGM4673
  Backbone manufacturer: Sylvestre Marillonnet
  Vector type: Plant Expression, Synthetic Biology
Growth in bacteria
  Bacterial resistance: Kanamycin, 50 μg/mL
  Growth temperature: 30°C
  Growth strain: DH5alpha
  Copy number: Unknown
Gene/Insert
  Gene/Insert name: FRT-Act2-FRT::RlucRluc
  Species: Renilla reniformis
  Tag / fusion protein: PEST (C terminal on insert)
  Cloning method: Restriction Enzyme; 5′ cloning site unknown (unknown if destroyed)
Terms and licenses: Academic/Nonprofit Terms; Industry Terms: Not Available to Industry
Depositor comments: Other genes: TCTP1::Fluc, TCTP1::FlpFrag2-C1
How to cite: LLP716_L2sV3_NAND_1IF2_FRT_Rluc_FlpF2_C1_lacZ was a gift from Ryan Lister (Addgene plasmid # 192416 ; http://n2t.net/addgene:192416 ; RRID:Addgene_192416)
