[The description below was written by a language model from this plasmid's Addgene catalogue record and pLannotate feature annotations shown in this document.]
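Description:
LLP716_L2sV3_NAND_1IF2_FRT_Rluc_FlpF2_C1_lacZ is a multigene plant expression construct assembled in the pAGM4673 binary backbone, a modular-cloning acceptor vector used in synthetic biology. The backbone carries nopaline-type left and right T-DNA border repeats for Agrobacterium-mediated transfer. It also has the broad-host-range incP oriV with its trfA replication protein, a ColE1/pUC-type origin for E. coli, and a kanamycin resistance gene (aphA-3) for bacterial selection. A lac promoter/operator–lacZα cassette with a pUC polylinker remains just inside the right border. As the "lacZ" in the name suggests, this is probably the blue/white screening cassette, left in place as a position for adding further modules.

The T-DNA holds three transcription units. In the output unit, the catalogue describes an Act2 promoter flanked by two minimal FRT sites. The feature table shows these in direct orientation, about 800 bp apart, so Flp activity would excise the promoter. Downstream lie a TMV Ω translational enhancer and an intron-containing Renilla luciferase. The luciferase is fused to a C-terminal PEST degradation tag, annotated as a DREB2A fragment, and is followed by a CaMV poly(A) signal. A TCTP1-driven firefly luciferase with a gene 7 terminator presumably serves as a normalisation reporter. The third unit, also TCTP1-driven, expresses one fragment of a split Flp recombinase fused to a λ cI repressor fragment (FlpFrag2-C1).

Only one Flp half is present, so the plasmid represents the 1-input state of a split-recombinase NAND gate. Functional Flp should not be reconstituted in this state, so Renilla expression would be expected to stay on. It belongs to a set of recombinase-based logic and memory circuits developed for plants.
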