Features (pLannotate 1.2.2; 27 found; start..end, strand, type, name):
     22..55      +  protein_bind   FRT (minimal): supports FLP-mediated excision but not integration (Turan and Bode, 2011) FLP recombinase from the Saccharomyces cerevisiae 2μ plasmid
    843..876     +  protein_bind   FRT (minimal): supports FLP-mediated excision but not integration (Turan and Bode, 2011) FLP recombinase from the Saccharomyces cerevisiae 2μ plasmid
    892..947     +  misc_feature   TMV Ω: translational enhancer from the tobacco mosaic virus 5'-leader sequence (Gallie et al., 1988)
    979..1167    +  intron         IV2 intron: modified second intron of the potato ST-LS1 gene (Vancanneyt et al., 1990)
   1165..2070    +  CDS            LUCI_RENRE: Experimental evidence at protein level: Swiss-Prot protein existence level 1. Upon binding the substrate, the enzyme catalyzes an oxygenation, producing a very short-lived hydroperoxide that cyclizes into a dioxetanone structure, which collapses, releasing a CO(2) molecule. The spontaneous breakdown of the dioxetanone releases the energy (about 50 kcal/mole) that is necessary to generate the excited state of the coelenteramide product, which is the singlet form of the monoanion. In vivo the product undergoes the process of nonradiative energy transfer to an accessory protein, a green fluoresce
   2077..2151    +  CDS            DREB2A (fragment): DRE2A_ARATH - Also known as ERF045. Experimental evidence at protein level: Swiss-Prot protein existence level 1. Transcriptional activator that binds specifically to the DNA sequence 5'-[AG]CCGAC-3'. Binding to the C-repeat/DRE element mediates high salinity- and dehydration-inducible transcription. From Arabidopsis thaliana (Mouse-ear cress).
   2195..2369    +  polyA_signal   CaMV poly(A) signal: cauliflower mosaic virus polyadenylation signal
   2757..4406    +  CDS            LUCI_PHOPY: Experimental evidence at protein level: Swiss-Prot protein existence level 1. Produces green light with a wavelength of 562 nm. From Photinus pyralis (Common eastern firefly) (Lampyris pyralis).
   4429..4629    +  terminator     gene 7 terminator: transcription terminator for octopine-type Ti plasmid gene 7
   4972..5027    +  misc_feature   TMV Ω: translational enhancer from the tobacco mosaic virus 5'-leader sequence (Gallie et al., 1988)
   5032..5349    +  CDS            λ repressor (fragment): phage λ repressor; cI
   5401..5481    +  CDS            FLPo (fragment): nuclear-targeted site-specific recombinase FLPo is a mouse codon-optimized fusion between the SV40 nuclear localization signal and a thermostable version of the Saccharomyces cerevisiae site-specific recombinase FLP. Recombination occurs at FRT sequences.
   5540..5714    +  polyA_signal   CaMV poly(A) signal: cauliflower mosaic virus polyadenylation signal
   5729..5771    +  CDS            lacI (fragment): lac repressor; lacI; The lac repressor binds to the lac operator to inhibit transcription in E. coli. This inhibition can be relieved by adding lactose or isopropyl-β-D-thiogalactopyranoside (IPTG).
   5784..5805    +  protein_bind   CAP binding site: CAP binding activates transcription in the presence of cAMP. E. coli catabolite activator protein
   5820..5850    +  promoter       lac promoter: promoter for the E. coli lac operon
   5858..5874    +  protein_bind   lac operator: The lac repressor binds to the lac operator to inhibit transcription in E. coli. This inhibition can be relieved by adding lactose or isopropyl-β-D-thiogalactopyranoside (IPTG). lac repressor encoded by lacI
   5911..5967    -  misc_feature   MCS: pUC18/19 multiple cloning site
   5964..6121    +  CDS            lacZα (fragment): LacZα fragment of β-galactosidase; lacZ fragment
   6127..6226    -  misc_feature   bom (fragment): basis of mobility region from pBR322
   6349..6373    +  misc_feature   RB T-DNA repeat: right border repeat from nopaline C58 T-DNA
   6470..7101    +  rep_origin     oriV: incP origin of replication
   7192..7296    +  promoter       AmpR promoter: bla
   7297..8091    +  CDS            KanR: aminoglycoside phosphotransferase; aphA-3; confers resistance to kanamycin
   8262..8850    +  rep_origin     ori: high-copy-number ColE1/pMB1/pBR322/pUC origin of replication
   9186..10331   +  CDS            trfA: TRFA_ECOLX - Experimental evidence at protein level: Swiss-Prot protein existence level 1. Also involved in plasmid copy number control, promoting intermolecular coupling of protein bound iterons at oriV, which inhibits replication initiation. From Escherichia coli.
  10480..10504   +  misc_feature   LB T-DNA repeat: left border repeat from nopaline C58 T-DNA
>Addgene plasmid #192416 | LLP716_L2sV3_NAND_1IF2_FRT_Rluc_FlpF2_C1_lacZ | addgene full sequence | sequence record 377975 | Addgene NGS Result
GTGCCGAATTCGGATCCGGAGGAAGTTCCTATTCTCTAGAAAGTATAGGAACTTCTCGACAAAATTTAGA
ACGAACTTAATTATGATCTCAAATACATTGATACATATCTCATCTAGATCTAGGTTATCATTATGTAAGA
AAGTTTTGACGAATATGGCACGACAAAATGGCTAGACTCGATGTAATTGGTATCTCAACTCAACATTATA
CTTATACCAAACATTAGTTAGACAAAATTTAAACAACTATTTTTTATGTATGCAAGAGTCAGCATATGTA
TAATTGATTCAGAATCGTTTTGACGAGTTCGGATGTAGTAGTAGCCATTATTTAATGTACATACTAATCG
TGAATAGTGAATATGATGAAACATTGTATCTTATTGTATAAATATCCATAAACACATCATGAAAGACACT
TTCTTTCACGGTCTGAATTAATTATGATACAATTCTAATAGAAAACGAATTAAATTACGTTGAATTGTAT
GAAATCTAATTGAACAAGCCAACCACGACGACGACTAACGTTGCCTGGATTGACTCGGTTTAAGTTAACC
ACTAAAAAAACGGAGCTGTCATGTAACACGCGGATCGAGCAGGTCACAGTCATGAAGCCATCAAAGCAAA
AGAACTAATCCAAGGGCTGAGATGATTAATTAGTTTAAAAATTAGTTAACACGAGGGAAAAGGCTGTCTG
ACAGCCAGGTCACGTTATCTTTACCTGTGGTCGAAATGATTCGTGTCTGTCGATTTTAATTATTTTTTTG
AAAGGCCGAAAATAAAGTTGTAAGAGATAAACCCGCCTATATAAATTCATATATTTTCCTCTCCGCTTTG
AAGAAGTTCCTATTCTCTAGAAAGTATAGGAACTTCTACTGTATTTTTACAACAATTACCAACAACAACA
AACAACAAACAACATTACAATTACTATTTACAATTACAATGACTTCAAAGGTGTATGATCCTGAGCAGGT
AAGTTTCTGCTTCTACCTTTGATATATATATAATAATTATCATTAATTAGTAGTAATATAATATTTCAAA
TATTTTTTTCAAAATAAAAGAATGTAGTATATAGCAATTGCTTTTCTGTAGTTTATAAGTGTGTATATTT
TAATTTATAACTTTTCTAATATATGACCAAAATTTGTTGATGTGCAGAGAAAAAGAATGATAACTGGTCC
ACAATGGTGGGCAAGATGTAAACAGATGAACGTGCTTGATTCTTTCATTAATTACTACGATTCAGAAAAG
CACGCTGAGAATGCAGTTATCTTTCTTCACGGAAACGCTGCATCTTCATATTTGTGGAGACATGTTGTGC
CTCACATTGAACCAGTGGCTAGGTGTATTATCCCAGATCTTATCGGAATGGGAAAGTCTGGTAAATCTGG
AAATGGTTCTTACAGACTTTTGGATCATTATAAGTACCTCACAGCTTGGTTCGAACTTCTCAACTTACCT
AAGAAGATTATTTTCGTTGGACACGATTGGGGTGCTTGCTTGGCATTCCATTACTCATACGAACACCAAG
ATAAGATCAAAGCTATAGTTCATGCAGAGAGTGTTGTGGATGTGATAGAATCTTGGGATGAGTGGCCAGA
TATTGAAGAGGATATTGCTTTGATCAAGTCTGAAGAGGGAGAAAAGATGGTTCTCGAAAATAACTTTTTC
GTGGAAACTATGCTTCCTTCAAAGATTATGAGAAAATTGGAACCAGAAGAGTTTGCTGCATATCTCGAAC
CTTTCAAGGAAAAAGGAGAGGTTAGAAGGCCAACACTCAGTTGGCCTAGGGAAATACCATTAGTTAAGGG
AGGTAAACCTGATGTTGTGCAGATCGTGAGAAATTATAACGCTTACCTTAGGGCATCAGATGATTTGCCT
AAGATGTTCATCGAGTCAGATCCAGGATTTTTCAGTAATGCTATAGTTGAAGGTGCAAAGAAATTTCCAA
ACACCGAGTTCGTTAAGGTGAAAGGATTGCATTTCTCACAAGAAGATGCTCCTGATGAGATGGGAAAGTA
TATTAAGTCTTTTGTTGAAAGAGTGCTCAAAAACGAGCAGGGTTCTCGATCTGATGCTTCTGAAGTAACG
TCAACAAGCTCCCAGTCTGAGGTATGCACAGTGGAAACGCCAGGTTGTGTTGGTTCTTAAGCTTCTCTAG
CTAGAGTCGATCGACAAGCTCGAGTTTCTCCATAATAATGTGTGAGTAGTTCCCAGATAAGGGAATTAGG
GTTCCTATAGGGTTTCGCTCATGTGTTGAGCATATAAGAAACCCTTAGTATGTATTTGTATTTGTAAAAT
ACTTCTATCAATAAAATTTCTAATTCCTAAAACCAAAATCCAGTACTAAAATCCAGATCGCTGCAAGAAT
TCAAGCTTGGAGCCAACACTCGAATCCCCACCCGTTGGACCAAACCCGGCTCATTAAGCGTCGGTTCAGA
TTTATTTCCTTTATTTAAAAAAAAGGAAAGGGTAAAAAATAGAAAATTGGAAACAGTTAAAGCCCAAAAT
TGTAATTTACCGAGAATTGTAAATTTACCTGAAAACCCTACGCTATAGTTTCGACTATAAATACCAAACT
TAGGACCTCACTTCAGAATCCCCTCGTCGCTGCGTCTCTCTCCCGCAACCTTCGATTTTCGTTTATTCGC
ATCCATCGGAGAGAGAAAACAATCAATAAGCGACCTACTACAAACAAGTAAGTAAGAGAAAAACCAAAAG
AAGAAGAGAAACAACAAGAAGAAGTAATGGAGGACGCCAAAAACATAAAGAAAGGCCCGGCGCCATTCTA
TCCTCTAGAGGATGGAACCGCTGGAGAGCAACTGCATAAGGCTATGAAGAGATACGCCCTGGTTCCTGGA
ACAATTGCTTTTACAGATGCACATATCGAGGTGAACATCACGTACGCGGAATACTTCGAAATGTCCGTTC
GGTTGGCAGAAGCTATGAAACGATATGGGCTGAATACAAATCACAGAATCGTCGTATGCAGTGAAAACTC
TCTTCAATTCTTTATGCCGGTGTTGGGCGCGTTATTTATCGGAGTTGCAGTTGCGCCCGCGAACGACATT
TATAATGAACGTGAATTGCTCAACAGTATGAACATTTCGCAGCCTACCGTAGTGTTTGTTTCCAAAAAGG
GGTTGCAAAAAATTTTGAACGTGCAAAAAAAATTACCAATAATCCAGAAAATTATTATCATGGATTCTAA
AACGGATTACCAGGGATTTCAGTCGATGTACACGTTCGTCACATCTCATCTACCTCCCGGTTTTAATGAA
TACGATTTTGTACCAGAGTCCTTTGATCGTGACAAAACAATTGCACTGATAATGAATTCCTCTGGATCTA
CTGGGTTACCTAAGGGTGTGGCCCTTCCGCATAGAACTGCCTGCGTCAGATTCTCGCATGCCAGAGATCC
TATTTTTGGCAATCAAATCATTCCGGATACTGCGATTTTAAGTGTTGTTCCATTCCATCACGGTTTTGGA
ATGTTTACTACACTCGGATATTTGATATGTGGATTTCGAGTCGTCTTAATGTATAGATTTGAAGAAGAGC
TGTTTTTACGATCCCTTCAGGATTACAAAATTCAAAGTGCGTTGCTAGTACCAACCCTATTTTCATTCTT
CGCCAAAAGCACTCTGATTGACAAATACGATTTATCTAATTTACACGAAATTGCTTCTGGGGGCGCACCT
CTTTCGAAAGAAGTCGGGGAAGCGGTTGCAAAACGCTTCCATCTTCCAGGGATACGACAAGGATATGGGC
TCACTGAGACTACATCAGCTATTCTGATTACACCCGAGGGGGATGATAAACCGGGCGCGGTCGGTAAAGT
TGTTCCATTTTTTGAAGCGAAGGTTGTGGATCTGGATACCGGGAAAACGCTGGGCGTTAATCAGAGAGGC
GAATTATGTGTCAGAGGACCTATGATTATGTCCGGTTATGTAAACAATCCGGAAGCGACCAACGCCTTGA
TTGACAAGGATGGATGGCTACATTCTGGAGACATAGCTTACTGGGACGAGGACGAACACTTCTTCATAGT
TGACCGCTTGAAGTCTTTAATTAAATACAAAGGATATCAGGTGGCCCCCGCTGAATTGGAATCGATATTG
TTACAACACCCCAACATCTTCGACGCGGGCGTGGCAGGTCTGCCCGACGATGACGCCGGTGAACTTCCCG
CCGCCGTTGTTGTTTTGGAGCACGGAAAGACGATGACGGAAAAAGAGATCGTGGATTACGTCGCCAGTCA
AGTAACAACCGCGAAAAAGTTGCGCGGAGGAGTTGTGTTTGTGGACGAAGTACCGAAAGGTCTTACCGGA
AAACTCGACGCAAGAAAAATCAGAGAGATCCTCATAAAGGCCAAGAAGGGCGGAAAGTCCAAATTGTAAG
CTTGATCCCCCGTCGACAGCTAGCTATATCATCAATTTATGTATTACACATAATATCGCACTCAGTCTTT
CATCTACGGCAATGTACCAGCTGATATAATCAGTTATTGAAATATTTCTGAATTTAAACTTGCATCAATA
AATTTATGTTTTTGCTTGGACTATAATACCTGACTTGTTATTTTATCAATAAATATTTAAACTATATTTC
TTTCAAGATCGCTACTAGAATTCGAGCTCGGAGCCAACACTCGAATCCCCACCCGTTGGACCAAACCCGG
CTCATTAAGCGTCGGTTCAGATTTATTTCCTTTATTTAAAAAAAAGGAAAGGGTAAAAAATAGAAAATTG
GAAACAGTTAAAGCCCAAAATTGTAATTTACCGAGAATTGTAAATTTACCTGAAAACCCTACGCTATAGT
TTCGACTATAAATACCAAACTTAGGACCTCACTTCAGAATCCCCTCGTCGCTGCGTCTCTCTCCCGCAAC
CTTCGATTTTCGTTTATTCGCATCCATCGGAGAGAGAAAACAATCAATAAGCGACCTACTGTATTTTTAC
AACAATTACCAACAACAACAAACAACAAACAACATTACAATTACTATTTACAATTACAATGAGCACAACC
AAAAAAGCCAGTGATTCTGCATTCTGGCTTGAGGTTGAAGGTAATTCCATGACCGCACCAACAGGCTCCA
AGCCAAGCTTTCCTGACGGAATGTTAATTCTCGTTGACCCTGAGCAGGCTGTTGAGCCAGGTGATTTCTG
CATAGCCAGACTTGGGGGTGATGAGTTTACCTTCAAGAAACTGATCAGGGATAGCGGTCAGGTGTTTTTA
CAACCACTAAACCCACAGTACCCAATGATCCCATGCAATGAGAGTTGTTCCGTTGTGGGGAAAGTTATCG
CTAGTCAGTGGCCTGAAGAGACGTTTGGCAGCCTCTCCGGAGGGTCTGGCTCCGGATCAAGTGGTGGCAG
CGGTACTTCGAGCATCAGATACCCCGCCTGGAACGGCATCATCAGCCAGGAGGTGCTGGACTACCTGAGC
AGCTACATCAACAGGCGGATCCCCAAGAAAAAGCGGAAGGTGTGAGCTTCTCTAGCTAGAGTCGATCGAC
AAGCTCGAGTTTCTCCATAATAATGTGTGAGTAGTTCCCAGATAAGGGAATTAGGGTTCCTATAGGGTTT
CGCTCATGTGTTGAGCATATAAGAAACCCTTAGTATGTATTTGTATTTGTAAAATACTTCTATCAATAAA
ATTTCTAATTCCTAAAACCAAAATCCAGTACTAAAATCCAGATCGCTTTACTGAGACCGCAGCTGGCACG
ACAGGTTTCCCGACTGGAAAGCGGGCAGTGAGCGCAACGCAATTAATGTGAGTTAGCTCACTCATTAGGC
ACCCCAGGCTTTACACTTTATGCTTCCGGCTCGTATGTTGTGTGGAATTGTGAGCGGATAACAATTTCAC
ACAGGAAACAGCTATGACCATGATTACGCCAAGCTTGCATGCCTGCAGGTCGACTCTAGAGGATCCCCGG
GTACCGAGCTCGAATTCACTGGCCGTCGTTTTACAACGTCGTGACTGGGAAAACCCTGGCGTTACCCAAC
TTAATCGCCTTGCAGCACATCCCCCTTTCGCCAGCTGGCGTAATAGCGAAGAGGCCCGCACCGATCGCCC
TTCCCAACAGTTGCGCAGCCTGAATGGCGAATGGCGCCTGATGCGGTATTTTCTCCTTACGCATCTGTGC
GGTATTTCACACCGCATATGGTGCACTCTCAGTACAATCTGCTCTGATGCCGCATAGTTAAGCCAGCCCC
GACACCCGCCAACACCCGCTGACGCGCCCTGACGGGCTTGTCTGCTCCCGGCATCCGCTTACAGACAAGC
TGTGACGGTCTCAGGGACACGAAGTGATCCGTTTAAACTATCAGTGTTTGACAGGATATATTGGCGGGTA
AACCTAAGAGAAAAGAGCGTTTATTAGAATAATCGGATATTTAAAAGGGCGTGAAAAGGTTTATCCGTTC
GTCCATTTGTATGTGCCAGCCGCCTTTGCGACGCTCACCGGGCTGGTTGCCCTCGCCGCTGGGCTGGCGG
CCGTCTATGGCCCTGCAAACGCGCCAGAAACGCCGTCGAAGCCGTGTGCGAGACACCGCGGCCGCCGGCG
TTGTGGATACCTCGCGGAAAACTTGGCCCTCACTGACAGATGAGGGGCGGACGTTGACACTTGAGGGGCC
GACTCACCCGGCGCGGCGTTGACAGATGAGGGGCAGGCTCGATTTCGGCCGGCGACGTGGAGCTGGCCAG
CCTCGCAAATCGGCGAAAACGCCTGATTTTACGCGAGTTTCCCACAGATGATGTGGACAAGCCTGGGGAT
AAGTGCCCTGCGGTATTGACACTTGAGGGGCGCGACTACTGACAGATGAGGGGCGCGATCCTTGACACTT
GAGGGGCAGAGTGCTGACAGATGAGGGGCGCACCTATTGACATTTGAGGGGCTGTCCACAGGCAGAAAAT
CCAGCATTTGCAAGGGTTTCCGCCCGTTTTTCGGCCACCGCTAACCTGTCTTTTAACCTGCTTTTAAACC
AATATTTATAAACCTTGTTTTTAACCAGGGCTGCGCCCTGTGCGCGTGACCGCGCACGCCGAAGGGGGGT
GCCCCCCCTTCTCGAACCCTCCCGGCCCGCTAACGCGGGCCTCCCATCCCCCCAGGGGCTGCGCCCCTCG
GCCGCGAACGGCCTCACCCCAAAAATGGCAGCGCTGGCCAATTCCCGAGTGCGCGGAACCCCTATTTGTT
TATTTTTCTAAATACATTCAAATATGTATCCGCTCATGAGACAATAACCCTGATAAATGCTTCAATAATA
TTGAAAAAGGAAGAGTATGGCTAAAATGAGAATATCACCGGAATTGAAAAAACTGATCGAAAAATACCGC
TGCGTAAAAGATACGGAAGGAATGTCTCCTGCTAAGGTATATAAGCTGGTGGGAGAAAATGAAAACCTAT
ATTTAAAAATGACGGACAGCCGGTATAAAGGGACCACCTATGATGTGGAACGGGAAAAGGACATGATGCT
ATGGCTGGAAGGAAAGCTGCCTGTTCCAAAGGTCCTGCACTTTGAACGGCATGATGGCTGGAGCAATCTG
CTCATGAGTGAGGCCGATGGCGTCCTTTGCTCGGAAGAGTATGAAGATGAACAAAGCCCTGAAAAGATTA
TCGAGCTGTATGCGGAGTGCATCAGGCTCTTTCACTCCATCGACATATCGGATTGTCCCTATACGAATAG
CTTAGACAGCCGCTTAGCCGAATTGGATTACTTACTGAATAACGATCTGGCCGATGTGGATTGCGAAAAC
TGGGAAGAGGACACTCCATTTAAAGATCCGCGCGAGCTGTATGATTTTTTAAAGACGGAAAAGCCCGAAG
AGGAACTTGTCTTTTCCCACGGCGACCTGGGAGACAGCAACATCTTTGTGAAAGATGGCAAAGTAAGTGG
CTTTATTGATCTTGGGAGAAGCGGCAGGGCGGACAAGTGGTATGACATTGCCTTCTGCGTCCGGTCGCTC
AGGGAGGATATCGGGGAAGAACAGTATGTCGAGCTATTTTTTGACTTACTGGGGATCAAGCCTGATTGGG
AGAAAATAAAATATTATATTTTACTGGATGAATTGTTTTAGCTGTCAGACCAAGTTTACTCATATATACT
TTAGATTGATTTAAAACTTCATTTTTAATTTAAAAGGATCTAGGTGAAGATCCTTTTTGATAATCTCATG
ACCAAAATCCCTTAACGTGAGTTTTCGTTCCACTGAGCGTCAGACCCCGTAGAAAAGATCAAAGGATCTT
CTTGAGATCCTTTTTTTCTGCGCGTAATCTGCTGCTTGCAAACAAAAAAACCACCGCTACCAGCGGTGGT
TTGTTTGCCGGATCAAGAGCTACCAACTCTTTTTCCGAAGGTAACTGGCTTCAGCAGAGCGCAGATACCA
AATACTGTTCTTCTAGTGTAGCCGTAGTTAGGCCACCACTTCAAGAACTCTGTAGCACCGCCTACATACC
TCGCTCTGCTAATCCTGTTACCAGTGGCTGCTGCCAGTGGCGATAAGTCGTGTCTTACCGGGTTGGACTC
AAGACGATAGTTACCGGATAAGGCGCAGCGGTCGGGCTGAACGGGGGGTTCGTGCACACAGCCCAGCTTG
GAGCGAACGACCTACACCGAACTGAGATACCTACAGCGTGAGCTATGAGAAAGCGCCACGCTTCCCGAAG
GGAGAAAGGCGGACAGGTATCCGGTAAGCGGCAGGGTCGGAACAGGAGAGCGCACGAGGGAGCTTCCAGG
GGGAAACGCCTGGTATCTTTATAGTCCTGTCGGGTTTCGCCACCTCTGACTTGAGCGTCGATTTTTGTGA
TGCTCGTCAGGGGGGCGGAGCCTATGGAAAAACGCCAGCAACGCGGCCTTTTTACGGTTCCTGGCAGATC
CTAGATGTGGCGCAACGATGCCGGCGACAAGCAGGAGCGCACCGACTTCTTCCGCATCAAGTGTTTTGGC
TCTCAGGCCGAGGCCCACGGCAAGTATTTGGGCAAGGGGTCGCTGGTATTCGTGCAGGGCAAGATTCGGA
ATACCAAGTACGAGAAGGACGGCCAGACGGTCTACGGGACCGACTTCATTGCCGATAAGGTGGATTATCT
GGACACCAAGGCACCAGGCGGGTCAAATCAGGAATAAGGGCACATTGCCCCGGCGTGAGTCGGGGCAATC
CCGCAAGGAGGGTGAATGAATCGGACGTTTGACCGGAAGGCATACAGGCAAGAACTGATCGACGCGGGGT
TTTCCGCCGAGGATGCCGAAACCATCGCAAGCCGCACCGTCATGCGTGCGCCCCGCGAAACCTTCCAGTC
CGTCGGCTCGATGGTCCAGCAAGCTACGGCCAAGATCGAGCGCGACAGCGTGCAACTGGCTCCCCCTGCC
CTGCCCGCGCCATCGGCCGCCGTGGAGCGTTCGCGTCGTCTTGAACAGGAGGCGGCAGGTTTGGCGAAGT
CGATGACCATCGACACGCGAGGAACTATGACGACCAAGAAGCGAAAAACCGCCGGCGAGGACCTGGCAAA
ACAGGTCAGCGAGGCCAAGCAGGCCGCGTTGCTGAAACACACGAAGCAGCAGATCAAGGAAATGCAGCTT
TCCTTGTTCGATATTGCGCCGTGGCCGGACACGATGCGAGCGATGCCAAACGACACGGCCCGCTCTGCCC
TGTTCACCACGCGCAACAAGAAAATCCCGCGCGAGGCGCTGCAAAACAAGGTCATTTTCCACGTCAACAA
GGACGTGAAGATCACCTACACCGGCGTCGAGCTGCGGGCCGACGATGACGAACTGGTGTGGCAGCAGGTG
TTGGAGTACGCGAAGCGCACCCCTATCGGCGAGCCGATCACCTTCACGTTCTACGAGCTTTGCCAGGACC
TGGGCTGGTCGATCAATGGCCGGTATTACACGAAGGCCGAGGAATGCCTGTCGCGCCTACAGGCGACGGC
GATGGGCTTCACGTCCGACCGCGTTGGGCACCTGGAATCGGTGTCGCTGCTGCACCGCTTCCGCGTCCTG
GACCGTGGCAAGAAAACGTCCCGTTGCCAGGTCCTGATCGACGAGGAAATCGTCGTGCTGTTTGCTGGCG
ACCACTACACGAAATTCATATGGGAGAAGTACCGCAAGCTGTCGCCGACGGCCCGACGGATGTTCGACTA
TTTCAGCTCGCACCGGGAGCCGTACCCGCTCAAGCTGGAAACCTTCCGCCTCATGTGCGGATCGGATTCC
ACCCGCGTGAAGAAGTGGCGCGAGCAGGTCGGCGAAGCCTGCGAAGAGTTGCGAGGCAGCGGCCTGGTGG
AACACGCCTGGGTCAATGATGACCTGGTGCATTGCAAACGCTAGGGCCTTGTGGGGTCAGTTCCGGCTGG
GGGTTCAGCAGCCCCTGCTCGGATCTGTTGGACCGGACAGTAGTCATGGTTGATGGGCTGCCTGTATCGA
GTGGTGATTTTGTGCCGAGCTGCCGGTCGGGGAGCTGTTGGCTGGCTGGTGGCAGGATATATTGTGGTGT
AAACAAATTGACGCTTAGACAACTTAATAACACATTGCGGACGTTTTTAATGTACTGGGGTTGAACACTC
T
